Addgene plasmid #232470: MB 45t3 thsS(t3)R-sfGFP_mCherry
Purpose: Optimized thiosulfate sensor with fluorescent reporter (GFP), constitutive mCherry
Depositing lab: Mikhail Shapiro. Depositing organization: California Institute of Technology. Publication: Probiotic acoustic biosensors for noninvasive imaging of gut inflammation. Buss MT, Zhu L, Kwon JH, Tabor JJ, Shapiro MG. Nat Commun. 2025 Aug 25;16(1):7931. doi: 10.1038/s41467-025-62569-1. PubMed 40855083.
Backbone
  Vector backbone: pBAD33
  Backbone manufacturer: Beckwith Lab
  Backbone size w/o insert (bp): 5352
  Total vector size (bp): 10001
  Modifications to backbone: point mutations introduced during cloning
  Vector type: Bacterial Expression
Growth in bacteria
  Bacterial resistance: Chloramphenicol, 25 μg/mL
  Growth temperature: 37°C
  Growth strain: NEB Stable
  Copy number: Low Copy
Gene/Insert 1
  Gene/Insert name: thsS(t3) (alt name: Thiosulfate sensor kinase thsS (Shal_3128) with mutations to enhance performance at 37°C)
  Species: Shewanella halifaxensis HAW‐EB4
  Insert size (bp): 1785
  Mutation: Contains the following mutations K286Q, Q350H, I553V, and F565I, as well as silent point mutations in H51 and S338
  GenBank ID: NC_010334
  Promoter: J23104 (ttgacagctagctcagtcctaggtattgtgctagc)
  Cloning method: Gibson Cloning
  Sequencing primers: 5′ ATGTTAGTTACTAAAGGATGACGC
Gene/Insert 2
  Gene/Insert name: thsR (alt name: Thiosulfate response regulator thsR (Shal_3129))
  Species: Shewanella halifaxensis HAW‐EB4
  Insert size (bp): 612
  GenBank ID: NC_010334
  Promoter: J23105 (TTTACGGCTAGCTCAGTCCTAGGTACTATGCTAGC)
  Cloning method: Gibson Cloning
  Sequencing primers: 5′ AACGCGGTTCTGAAGTGCCG
Gene/Insert 3
  Gene/Insert name: PphsA342 (alt names: Thiosulfate activated promoter; Promoter of phsA (Shal_3127))
  Species: Shewanella halifaxensis HAW‐EB4
  Insert size (bp): 342
  GenBank ID: NC_010334
  Cloning method: Gibson Cloning
  Sequencing primers: 5′ CTGCATAATTCGTGTCGCTC
Gene/Insert 4
  Gene/Insert name: sfGFP (alt name: superfolder GFP)
  Species: Synthetic
  Insert size (bp): 720
  Promoter: PphsA342
  Cloning method: Gibson Cloning
  Sequencing primers: 5′ CTGCATAATTCGTGTCGCTC
Gene/Insert 5
  Gene/Insert name: AxeTxe (alt name: Toxin-antitoxin system)
  Species: Enterococcus faecium
  Insert size (bp): 1212
  GenBank ID: AF507977.1
  Promoter: Native
  Cloning method: Gibson Cloning
  Sequencing primers: 5′ AGGCGGGACATGATCTATAGG
Gene/Insert 6
  Gene/Insert name: mCherry
  Species: Synthetic
  Insert size (bp): 711
  Promoter: J23100 (TTGACGGCTAGCTCAGTCCTAGGTACAGTGCTAGC)
  Cloning method: Gibson Cloning
  Sequencing primers: 5′ CGGTTCAAAGAGTTGGTAGC
Terms and licenses: Academic/Nonprofit Terms; Industry Terms: Not Available to Industry
Depositor comments: Please visit https://doi.org/10.1101/2024.09.23.614598 for bioRxiv preprint.
How to cite: MB 45t3 thsS(t3)R-sfGFP_mCherry was a gift from Mikhail Shapiro (Addgene plasmid # 232470 ; http://n2t.net/addgene:232470 ; RRID:Addgene_232470)
