[The description below was written by a language model from this plasmid's Addgene catalogue record and pLannotate feature annotations shown in this document.]
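Description:
MB 45t3 thsS(t3)R-sfGFP_mCherry is a 10 kb bacterial expression plasmid built on the pBAD33 backbone. It replicates from the p15A origin, catalogued as low copy, and is selected with chloramphenicol through a cat gene under its own promoter. The feature table also picks up backbone remnants that are unlikely to be functional: truncated β-lactamase pieces, an M13 origin, and fragments of ColE1-type and RSF origins and of IS1. The record notes that point mutations were introduced into the backbone during cloning.

The payload is a two-component thiosulfate sensor taken from Shewanella halifaxensis HAW-EB4. The sensor kinase thsS(t3) is expressed from the constitutive J23104 promoter. It carries the substitutions K286Q, Q350H, I553V and F565I, plus two silent changes, which improve performance at 37 °C. Its partner response regulator thsR is driven by the constitutive J23105 promoter. Each of these units ends in rrnB T1 and T7Te terminators. The annotation tool labels the Anderson-family promoters as J23119 fragments because of their sequence similarity.

In the presence of thiosulfate, the ThsS/ThsR pair activates the 342 bp phsA promoter (PphsA342), which drives superfolder GFP followed by rrnB terminators. A separate J23100-driven mCherry cassette gives constitutive red fluorescence, which can serve to identify cells or normalise the GFP output. The Axe-Txe toxin-antitoxin module from Enterococcus faecium is included under its native promoter, and its toxin is annotated by homology as yoeB. Such modules favour plasmid retention when antibiotic selection is absent. The associated work concerns probiotic biosensors for imaging gut inflammation, and this plasmid is the fluorescent-readout version of the optimised thiosulfate sensor.
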