Features (pLannotate 1.2.2; 24 found; start..end, strand, type, name):
     93..638     -  rep_origin     p15A ori: Plasmids containing the medium-copy-number p15A origin of replication can be propagated in E. coli cells that contain a second plasmid with the ColE1 origin.
    680..704     +  promoter       J23119(SpeI) promoter (fragment): bacterial promoter (Registry of Standard Biological Parts BBa J23119) modified to end with an SpeI site
    743..1450    +  CDS            mCherry: mCherry is a basic (constitutively fluorescent) red fluorescent protein published in 2004, derived from Discosoma sp.. It is reported to be a very rapidly-maturing monomer with low acid sensitivity.
   2134..2376    +  CDS            yoeB: YOEB_ECOLI - Experimental evidence at protein level: Swiss-Prot protein existence level 1. Also shown in vitro to be a translation initiation blocker. Binds to the 70S ribosome and 50S ribosomal subunit; binding is inhibited by hygromycin A and tetracycline, both of which bind to the 30S subunit in the A site. Thus YoeB is located at the interface between 50S and 30S ribosomes and interacts with the A site where it cleaves mRNA, blocking translation initiation. From Escherichia coli (strain K12).
   2730..2755    +  promoter       J23119(SpeI) promoter (fragment): bacterial promoter (Registry of Standard Biological Parts BBa J23119) modified to end with an SpeI site
   4600..4671    +  terminator     rrnB T1 terminator: transcription terminator T1 from the E. coli rrnB gene
   4687..4714    +  terminator     T7Te terminator: phage T7 early transcription terminator
   4721..4740    +  misc_feature   MCS (fragment): pUC18/19 multiple cloning site
   4826..4844    +  promoter       J23119(SpeI) promoter (fragment): bacterial promoter (Registry of Standard Biological Parts BBa J23119) modified to end with an SpeI site
   5518..5589    +  terminator     rrnB T1 terminator: transcription terminator T1 from the E. coli rrnB gene
   5605..5632    +  terminator     T7Te terminator: phage T7 early transcription terminator
   6116..6829    +  CDS            superfolder GFP: GFP variant that folds robustly even when fused to poorly folded proteins (Pédelacq et al., 2006)
   6903..7018    +  ncRNA          5S rRNA: Accession: RF00001 - 5S ribosomal RNA
   7022..7108    +  terminator     rrnB T1 terminator: Escherichia coli rrnB; transcription terminator T1 from the E. coli rrnB gene
   7200..7227    +  terminator     rrnB T2 terminator: transcription terminator T2 from the E. coli rrnB gene
   7246..7337    +  promoter       AmpR promoter: bla
   7338..7457    +  CDS            AmpR (fragment): β-lactamase; bla; confers resistance to ampicillin, carbenicillin, and related antibiotics
   7458..7752    +  CDS            bla(M) (fragment): β-lactamase lacking the signal sequence; bla(M); allows cytosolic expression of β-lactamase
   7795..8175    +  rep_origin     M13 ori (sequence partly withheld): M13 bacteriophage origin of replication; arrow indicates direction of (+) strand synthesis
   8361..8594    +  rep_origin     ori (fragment): high-copy-number ColE1/pMB1/pBR322/pUC origin of replication
   8806..9465    -  CDS            CmR: chloramphenicol acetyltransferase; cat; confers resistance to chloramphenicol
   9466..9568    -  promoter       cat promoter: promoter of the E. coli cat gene encoding chloramphenicol acetyltransferase
   9689..9832    +  mobile_element IS1 (fragment): prokaryotic transposable element IS1
   9951..5       -  rep_origin     RSF ori (fragment) (across the origin): Plasmids containing the RSF 1030 origin of replication can be propagated in E. coli cells that contain additional plasmids with compatible origins.
>Addgene plasmid #232470 | MB 45t3 thsS(t3)R-sfGFP_mCherry | addgene full sequence | sequence record 467797 | Addgene NGS Result
AGCGGAAATGGCTTACGAACGGGGCGGAGATTTCCTGGAAGATGCCAGGAAGATACTTAACAGGGAAGTG
AGAGGGCCGCGGCAAAGCCGTTTTTCCATAGGCTCCGCCCCCCTGACAAGCATCACGAAATCTGACGCTC
AAATCAGTGGTGGCGAAACCCGACAGGACTATAAAGATACCAGGCGTTTCCCCCTGGCGGCTCCCTCGTG
CGCTCTCCTGTTCCTGCCTTTCGGTTTACCGGTGTCATTCCGCTGTTATGGCCGCGTTTGTCTCATTCCA
CGCCTGACACTCAGTTCCGGGTAGGCAGTTCGCTCCAAGCTGGACTGTATGCACGAACCCCCCGTTCAGT
CCGACCGCTGCGCCTTATCCGGTAACTATCGTCTTGAGTCCAACCCGGAAAGACATGCAAAAGCACCACT
GGCAGCAGCCACTGGTAATTGATTTAGAGGAGTTAGTCTTGAAGTCATGCGCCGGTTAAGGCTAAACTGA
AAGGACAAGTTTTGGTGACTGCGCTCCTCCAAGCCAGTTACCTCGGTTCAAAGAGTTGGTAGCTCAGAGA
ACCTTCGAAAAACCGCCCTGCAAGGCGGTTTTTTCGTTTTCAGAGCAAGAGATTACGCGCAGACCAAAAC
GATCTCAAGAAGATCATCTTATTAATCAGATAAAATCGCCAGATATCGATTGACGGCTAGCTCAGTCCTA
GGTACAGTGCTAGCGAATTCATTAAAGAGGAGAAAGGTACCCATGGTGAGCAAGGGCGAGGAGGATAACA
TGGCCATCATCAAGGAGTTCATGCGCTTCAAGGTGCACATGGAGGGCTCCGTGAACGGCCACGAGTTCGA
GATCGAGGGCGAGGGCGAGGGCCGCCCCTACGAGGGCACCCAGACCGCCAAGCTGAAGGTGACCAAGGGT
GGCCCCCTGCCCTTCGCCTGGGACATCCTGTCCCCTCAGTTCATGTACGGCTCCAAGGCCTACGTGAAGC
ACCCCGCCGACATCCCCGACTACTTGAAGCTGTCCTTCCCCGAGGGCTTCAAGTGGGAGCGCGTGATGAA
CTTCGAGGACGGCGGCGTGGTGACCGTGACCCAGGACTCCTCCCTGCAGGACGGCGAGTTCATCTACAAG
GTGAAGCTGCGCGGCACCAACTTCCCCTCCGACGGCCCCGTAATGCAGAAGAAGACCATGGGCTGGGAGG
CCTCCTCCGAGCGGATGTACCCCGAGGACGGCGCCCTGAAGGGCGAGATCAAGCAGAGGCTGAAGCTGAA
GGACGGCGGCCACTACGACGCTGAGGTCAAGACCACCTACAAGGCCAAGAAGCCCGTGCAGCTGCCCGGC
GCCTACAACGTCAACATCAAGTTGGACATCACCTCCCACAACGAGGACTACACCATCGTGGAACAGTACG
AACGCGCCGAGGGCCGCCACTCCACCGGCGGCATGGACGAGCTGTACAAGTAAGCTTTCTAACTAAAAAG
GCCTCCCAAATCGGGGGGCCTTTTTTATTGATAACAAAACGCTCGTCTAGGGTTATTTCGATGAAAGGAG
AGAGTACTAATGCCAATTGCAATAGGAAATAAACGGTTACCCGTTACGTTGGATGAAAAGAGACAAAAAG
AATTGCAGCAACTAAAGCAGAAGTACGGCAAAAGTGAATCCAGGATTATGTGTATTGCGTTAGATTTATT
GATTGCCCAAGAAAAAGCAGGATTTGAGGTACCAGCACTCAAAAAGTGACGTCACTTTTTATCCTAAAAA
CTAAAAGTGATAGCACTTTTAATTATAAGAAGTTAGAATATTAATCATTTGCTTAATTGTACAATATAAT
GTACAATTGTTTTATAGAAATAAATAAGGGGTGAAAGGAATGGAAGCAGTAGCTTATTCAAATTTCCGCC
AAAATTTACGTAGTTATATGAAACAAGTTAATGAGGATGCTGAAACACTTATTGTAACAAGTAAAGATGT
AGAAGATACAGTTGTTGTATTATCAAAAAGAGATTATGATTCTATGCAAGAAACGTTGAGAACACTTTCT
AATAATTACGTCATGGAAAAAATTCGTCGAGGAGATGAACAATTCTCCAAAGGTGCATTTAAAACACATG
ACTTAATCGAGGTTGAATCTGATGATTAAGGCTTGGTCTGATGATGCTTGGGATGATTATCTTTATTGGC
ATGAGCAAGGAAACAAAAGCAATATAAAAAAGATTAACAAGTTAATAAAAGATATCGATCGTTCCCCCTT
TGCTGGATTAGGAAAACCTGAGCCATTAAAGCATGATTTATCTGGAAAATGGTCCAGAAGAATTACAGAT
GAACATAGACTGATATATAGAGTTGAAAATGAAACGATATTTATTTATTCTGCAAAAGATCACTATTAAC
CAATCGGAAGTAAGGAAAGGGTCAGAAACTTAAAAGTTTTTGATCCTTATTTTATTTACCCTAGTCATTT
AAAAAGCTAATATAGCTTAGTGTTGATTGTTATTAATGAATGTGTTTGTTACGCGTATTACGGATATAAG
GTTAGTAAAATCATTTCTAAAGTTGAGGAAAAGTAAATATAAATGGCTTAAATTTCAACAATTTGAAGTT
GAATAGATATGTTATAATACTATTGTAGTGTGGGATGTTAGTTACTAAAGGATGACGCTTATATATATGA
CTGAATAGAATAAGCAATAGGTTTAATAATCTATTTTAAATTTTTTGTACTAGTTTTAGTTAATTACGGT
TGACAGCTAGCTCAGTCCTAGGTATTGTGCTAGCCTAGTATCGATCTCCATAACTATCCTATAGATCATG
TCCCGCCTGCTGCTGTGTATCTGTGTTCTGCTGTTCTCTTCTGTGGCGTGGTCTAAACCGCAGCAGTTTT
ATGTGGGCGTACTGGCTAACTGGGGTCATCAGCAAGCCGTTGAACGTTGGACCCCGATGATGGAGTATCT
GAACGAACACGTGCCGGACGCGGAATTTCACGTCTACCCGGGCAACTTCAAAGCACTGAACCTGGCAATG
GAACTGGGCCAGATTCAGTTCATTATCACTAACCCGGGCCAATATCTGTACCTGAGCAATCAGTACCCGC
TGTCTTGGCTGGCGACCATGCGTTCTAAGCGTCACGATGGTACCACTTCTGCGATCGGTTCCGCCATTAT
TGTCCGCGCGGACAGCGACTACCGCACCCTGTACGACCTGAAAGGTAAAGTGGTGGCTGCGTCCGACCCG
CATGCTCTGGGTGGCTACCAAGCGACCGTCGGTCTGATGCATTCCCTGGGCATGGATCCGGACACCTTCT
TCGGTGAAACCAAGTTTCTGGGCTTTCCACTGGATCCGCTGCTGTACCAAGTTCGTGATGGCAACGTTGA
CGCGGCCATTACCCCACTGTGCACTCTGGAGGACATGGTTGCACGCGGCGTACTGAAATCTTCCGATTTT
CGTGTGCTGAACCCTAGCCGCCCGGATGGTGTAGAATGCCAGTGCTCTACCACCCTGTACCCGAACTGGT
CTTTCGCTGCGACTGAGTCTGTATCCACCGAACTGTCTAAAGAAATCACGCAGGCACTGCTGGAACTGCC
ATCCGACAGCCCGGCAGCTATCAAAGCGCAACTGACCGGCTGGACCAGCCCGATCTCCCAACTGGCGGTA
ATCAAACTGTTCCAAGAGCTGCACGTAAAAACCCCGGACTCTAGCCGTTGGGAAGCCGTTAAGAAGTGGC
TGGAAGAAAACCGTCACTGGGGTATCCTGTCTGTTCTGGTGTTCATCATTGCAACGCTGTATCACCTGTG
GATTGAATACCGCTTCCACCAAAAAAGCTCCTCTCTGATCGAATCTGAACGTCAGCTGAAACAGCATGCT
GTTGCCCTGGAACGTCTGCAATCTGCTAGCATCGTTGGTGAAATTGGTGCGGGTCTGGCCCACGAGATTA
ATCAGCCGATCGCTGCAATTACCTCTTATTCTGAAGGTGGCATCATGCGCCTGCAAGGTAAAGAACAGGC
GGATACGGATAGCTGCATCGAACTGCTGGAAAAAATCCACAAACAGAGCACTCGCGCAGGCGAAGTGGTG
CACCGCATCCGTGGTCTGCTGAAACGTCGTGAAGCGGTGATGGTAGATGTTAACATCCTGACCCTGGTGG
AAGAATCCATCAGCCTGCTGCGTCTGGAGCTGGCACGTCGCGAAATCCAGATCAACACTCAGATCAAAGG
TGAACCGTTCTTCATTACTGCCGACCGCGTTGGCCTGCTGCAAGTTCTGATTAACCTGATCAAAAACTCC
CTGGACGCGATCGCTGAATCTGATAATGCCCGTTCTGGTAAAATCAACATCGAACTGGACTTTAAAGAGT
ACCAGGTAAACGTCTCCATCATCGATAACGGTCCGGGCCTGGCGATGGATTCTGACACTCTGATGGCTAC
GTTTTACACTACCAAAATGGATGGCCTGGGCCTGGGTCTGGCAGTCTGCCGCGAAGTTATCAGCAACCAC
GACGGCCACATCCTGCTGTCCAACCGTGACGACGGCGTTCTGGGCTGTGTGGCAACCCTGAATCTGAAAA
AACGCGGTTCTGAAGTGCCGATCGAAGTCTAATAATCTAGACCAGGCATCAAATAAAACGAAAGGCTCAG
TCGAAAGACTGGGCCTTTCGTTTTATCTGTTGTTTGTCGGTGAACGCTCTCTACTAGAGTCACACTGGCT
CACCTTCGGGTGGGCCTTTCTGCGTTTATAGGTACCCGGGGATCCTCTAGCGTCTAAGAAACCATTATTA
TCATGACATTAACCTATAAAAATAGGCGTATCACGAGGCCCTTTCGTCTTCACCTCGAGTTTACGGCTAG
CTCAGTCCTAGGTACTATGCTAGCAGAAATATAAAGAACGATCTATTTATCCGCGTACATGCAGCAGCAA
ATCAACGGCCCGGTCTACCTGGTGGATGATGATGAAGCCATTATCGACTCCATCGATTTTTTGATGGAGG
GCTACGGTTACAAACTGAACTCGTTTAACTGCGGCGATCGCTTTTTGGCAGAAGTCGATCTCACCCAGGC
AGGATGTGTAATTCTGGATGCGCGTATGCCAGGCTTAACTGGTCCTCAGGTGCAACAGCTGCTGAGCGAC
GCGAAAAGCCCGCTTGCGGTCATCTTCCTGACCGGCCATGGCGATGTTCCGATGGCGGTTGATGCGTTCA
AAAATGGCGCGTTCGATTTCTTTCAAAAACCTGTGCCGGGTAGCTTGCTCAGTCAGTCAATTGCCAAAGG
CTTGACTTATTCAATCGATCAACATCTGAAACGTACTAACCAAGCGTTAATCGACACGCTCTCGGAACGC
GAAGCTCAAATTTTTCAACTGGTGATTGCAGGCAACACCAACAAACAGATGGCTAACGAGCTTTGCGTGG
CTATTCGTACCATTGAGGTTCACCGTAGCAAACTGATGACCAAACTGGGTGTTAACAACCTGGCTGAACT
GGTTAAACTGGCGCCGCTGCTGGCACATAAATCCGAATAATAATCTAGACCAGGCATCAAATAAAACGAA
AGGCTCAGTCGAAAGACTGGGCCTTTCGTTTTATCTGTTGTTTGTCGGTGAACGCTCTCTACTAGAGTCA
CACTGGCTCACCTTCGGGTGGGCCTTTCTGCGTTTATAGTAAATCACTGCATAATTCGTGTCGCTCAAGG
CGCACTCCCGTTCTGGATAATGTTTTTTGCGCCGACATCATAACGGTTCTGGCAAATATTCTGAAATGAG
CTGGTTAGCTAGTCATTCAAGCATTATTATGCTGTTTTTTGAAGTGAATGTGCGGCCATCTAGCCGCACA
TTTTGCATCTAAAACATGCAGTCATCAGCAAAATAATAAACTTTTCCCCAATATGTGGTTTACCACAATT
TACAGGAATTCACTCCTGTGGTGGTGCAAATTTGAACTGTGAATTGCTTCACAAACGCCGCTATCGCAAT
GTCAGTATGTGGTTTACCACAATATCTAATATCACTCTGCTCAATAACAATGATGAAAACCTTAGGAAGA
AGTTAATTGTGTTAAACAGTTAACTAGGGGCTTTATCTAACGCTCTCCTAAGGACAACTGTCATTGGGAG
ATTTAACAAAGAGGAGAAATACTAGATGCGTAAAGGCGAAGAGCTGTTCACTGGTGTCGTCCCTATTCTG
GTGGAACTGGATGGTGATGTCAACGGTCATAAGTTTTCCGTGCGTGGCGAGGGTGAAGGTGACGCAACTA
ATGGTAAACTGACGCTGAAGTTCATCTGTACTACTGGTAAACTGCCGGTACCTTGGCCGACTCTGGTAAC
GACGCTGACTTATGGTGTTCAGTGCTTTGCTCGTTATCCGGACCATATGAAGCAGCATGACTTCTTCAAG
TCCGCCATGCCGGAAGGCTATGTGCAGGAACGCACGATTTCCTTTAAGGATGACGGCACGTACAAAACGC
GTGCGGAAGTGAAATTTGAAGGCGATACCCTGGTAAACCGCATTGAGCTGAAAGGCATTGACTTTAAAGA
AGACGGCAATATCCTGGGCCATAAGCTGGAATACAATTTTAACAGCCACAATGTTTACATCACCGCCGAT
AAACAAAAAAATGGCATTAAAGCGAATTTTAAAATTCGCCACAACGTGGAGGATGGCAGCGTGCAGCTGG
CTGATCACTACCAGCAAAACACTCCAATCGGTGATGGTCCTGTTCTGCTGCCAGACAATCACTATCTGAG
CACGCAAAGCGTTCTGTCTAAAGATCCGAACGAGAAACGCGATCATATGGTTCTGCTGGAGTTCGTAACC
GCAGCGGGCATCACGCATGGTATGGATGAACTGTACAAATGATGAGAGAGAAGATTTTCAGCCTGATACA
GATTAAATCAGAACGCAGAAGCGGTCTGATAAAACAGAATTTGCCTGGCGGCAGTAGCGCGGTGGTCCCA
CCTGACCCCATGCCGAACTCAGAAGTGAAACGCCGTAGCGCCGATGGTAGTGTGGGGTCTCCCCATGCGA
GAGTAGGGAACTGCCAGGCATCAAATAAAACGAAAGGCTCAGTCGAAAGACTGGGCCTTTCGTTTTATCT
GTTGTTTGTCGGTGAACGCTCTCCTGAGTAGGACAAATCCGCCGGGAGCGGATTTGAACGTTGCGAAGCA
ACGGCCCGGAGGGTGGCGGGCAGGACGCCCGCCATAAACTGCCAGGCATCAAATTAAGCAGAAGGCCATC
CTGACGGATGGCCTTTTTGCGTTTCTACAAACTCTTTTGTTTATTTTTCTAAATACATTCAAATATGTAT
CCGCTCATGAGACAATAACCCTGATAAATGCTTCAATAATATTGAAAAAGGAAGAGTATGAGTATTCAAC
ATTTCCGTGTCGCCCTTATTCCCTTTTTTGCGGCATTTTGCCTTCCTGTTTTTGCTCACCCAGAAACGCT
GGTGAAAGTAAAAGATGCTGAAGATCAGTTGGGTGCAGCAAACTATTAACTGGCGAACTACTTACTCTAG
CTTCCCGGCAACAATTAATAGACTGGATGGAGGCGGATAAAGTTGCAGGACCACTTCTGCGCTCGGCCCT
TCCGGCTGGCTGGTTTATTGCTGATAAATCTGGAGCCGGTGAGCGTGGGTCTCGCGGTATCATTGCAGCA
CTGGGGCCAGATGGTAAGCCCTCCCGTATCGTAGTTATCTACACGACGGGGAGTCAGGCAACTATGGATG
AACGAAATAGACAGATCGCTGAGATAGGTGCCTCACTGATTAAGCATTGGTAACTGTCAGACCAAGTTTA
CTCATATATACTTTAGATTGATT
[125 nt withheld, positions 7794-7918]
C
[141 nt withheld, positions 7920-8060]
CCTTTGACGTTGGAGTCCACGTTCTTT
[37 nt withheld, positions 8088-8124]
ACCCTATCTCGGGCTATTCTTTTGATTTATAAGGGATTTTGCCGATTTCGGCCTATTGGTTAAAAAATGA
GCTGATTTAACAAAAATTTAACGCGAATTTTAACAAAATATTAACGTTTACAATTTAAAAGGATCTAGGT
GAAGATCCTTTTTGATAATCTCATGACCAAAATCCCTTAACGTGAGTTTTCGTTCCACTGAGCGTCAGAC
CCCGTAGAAAAGATCAAAGGATCTTCTTGAGATCCTTTTTTTCTGCGCGTAATCTGCTGCTTGCAAACAA
AAAAACCACCGCTACCAGCGGTGGTTTGTTTGCCGGATCAAGAGCTACCAACTCTTTTTCCGAAGGTAAC
TGGCTTCAGCAGAGCGCAGATACCAAATACTGTCCTTCTAGTGTAGCCGTAGTTAGGCCACCACTTCAAG
AACTCTGTAGCACCGCCTACATACCTCGCTCTGCTAATCCTGTTACCAGTCAGGCATTTGAGAAGCACAC
GGTCACACTGCTTCCGGTAGTCAATAAACCGGTAAACCAGCAATAGACATAAGCGGCTATTTAACGACCC
TGCCCTGAACCGACGACCGGGTCGAATTTGCTTTCGAATTTCTGCCATTCATCCGCTTATTATCACTTAT
TCAGGCGTAGCAACCAGGCGTTTAAGGGCACCAATAACTGCCTTAAAAAAATTACGCCCCGCCCTGCCAC
TCATCGCAGTACTGTTGTAATTCATTAAGCATTCTGCCGACATGGAAGCCATCACAAACGGCATGATGAA
CCTGAATCGCCAGCGGCATCAGCACCTTGTCGCCTTGCGTATAATATTTGCCCATGGTGAAAACGGGGGC
GAAGAAGTTGTCCATATTGGCCACGTTTAAATCAAAACTGGTGAAACTCACCCAGGGATTGGCTGAGACG
AAAAACATATTCTCAATAAACCCTTTAGGGAAATAGGCCAGGTTTTCACCGTAACACGCCACATCTTGCG
AATATATGTGTAGAAACTGCCGGAAATCGTCGTGGTATTCACACCAGAGCGATGAAAACGTTTCAGTTTG
CTCATGGAAAACGGTGTAACAAGGGTGAACACTATCCCATATCACCAGCTCACCGTCTTTCATTGCCATA
CGGAATTCCGGATGAGCATTCATCAGGCGGGCAAGAATGTGAATAAAGGCCGGATAAAACTTGTGCTTAT
TTTTCTTTACGGTCTTTAAAAAGGCCGTAATATCCAGCTGAACGGTCTGGTTATAGGTACATTGAGCAAC
TGACTGAAATGCCTCAAAATGTTCTTTACGATGCCATTGGGATATATCAACGGTGGTATATCCAGTGATT
TTTTTCTCCATTTTAGCTTCCTTAGCTCCTGAAAATCTCGATAACTCAAAAAATACGCCCGGTAGTGATC
TTATTTCATTATGGTGAAAGTTGGAACCTCTTACGTGCCGATCAACGTCTCATTTTCGCCAAAAGTTGGC
CCAGGGCTTCCCGGTATCAACAGGGACACCAGGATTTATTTATTCTGCGAAGTGATCTTCCGTCACAGGT
ATTTATTCGGCGCAAAGTGCGTCGGGTGATGCTGCCAACTTACTGATTTAGTGTATGATGGTGTTTTTGA
GGTGCTCCAGTGGCTTCTGTTTCTATCAGCTGTCCCTCCTGTTCAGCTACTGACGGGGTGGTGCGTAACG
GCAAAAGCACCGCCGGACATCAGCGCTAGCGGAGTGTATACTGGCTTACTATGTTGGCACTGATGAGGGT
GTCAGTGAAGTGCTTCATGTGGCAGGAGAAAAAAGGCTGCACCGGTGCGTCAGCAGAATATGTGATACAG
GATATATTCCGCTTCCTCGCTCACTGACTCGCTACGCTCGGTCGTTCGACTGCGGCG
